Addgene plasmid #159563: R701-X55-566: His6-MBP-tev-Avi-Hs.KRAS4b(2-169) G12V
Purpose: E. coli protein expression of His6-MBP-tev-Avi-Hs.KRAS4b(2-169) G12V
Depositing lab: Dominic Esposito. Depositing organization: National Cancer Institute (NCI). Publication: Farnesylated and methylated KRAS4b: high yield production of protein suitable for biophysical studies of prenylated protein-lipid interactions. Gillette WK, Esposito D, Abreu Blanco M, Alexander P, Bindu L, Bittner C, Chertov O, Frank PH, Grose C, Jones JE, Meng Z, Perkins S, Van Q, Ghirlando R, Fivash M, Nissley DV, McCormick F, Holderfield M, Stephen AG. Sci Rep. 2015 Nov 2;5:15916. doi: 10.1038/srep15916. PubMed 26522388.
Backbone
  Vector backbone: pDest-566
  Vector type: Bacterial Expression
Growth in bacteria
  Bacterial resistance: Ampicillin, 100 μg/mL
  Growth temperature: 37°C
  Growth strain: DH5alpha
  Copy number: Low Copy
Gene/Insert
  Gene/Insert name: His6-MBP-tev-Avi-Hs.KRAS4b(2-169) G12V
  Species: H. sapiens (human)
  Mutation: G12V
  Entrez Gene: KRAS (a.k.a. 'C-K-RAS, C-K-RAS, CFC2, K-RAS2A, K-RAS2B, K-RAS4A, K-RAS4B, K-Ras, K-Ras 2, KI-RAS, KRAS1, KRAS2, NS, NS3, OES, RALD, RASK2, c-Ki-ras, c-Ki-ras2)
  Tag / fusion protein: His6-MBP-tev-Avi (N terminal on insert)
  Cloning method: Gateway Cloning
Terms and licenses: Academic/Nonprofit Terms; Industry Terms: Not Available to Industry
How to cite: R701-X55-566: His6-MBP-tev-Avi-Hs.KRAS4b(2-169) G12V was a gift from Dominic Esposito (Addgene plasmid # 159563 ; http://n2t.net/addgene:159563 ; RRID:Addgene_159563)
