[The description below was written by a language model from this plasmid's Addgene catalogue record and pLannotate feature annotations shown in this document.]
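Description:
R701-X55-566 is a 7.3 kb bacterial expression plasmid built by Gateway recombination into the pDest-566 destination backbone, designed to produce a tagged, truncated form of oncogenic human KRAS4b in E. coli. It replicates from a ColE1/pBR322-type origin. The backbone retains the rop gene and the bom region, consistent with its listing as low copy. Selection is by ampicillin through the β-lactamase gene. An f1 origin is also present, and short tetracycline-resistance fragments appear to be nonfunctional remnants of the parental vector.

Expression is driven by a T7 promoter followed by a lac operator and the T7 gene 10 ribosome binding site. A plasmid-borne lacI gene supplies repressor, so transcription is held off until IPTG induction in a host that provides T7 RNA polymerase. The open reading frame begins with a His6 tag fused to cytosolic maltose binding protein lacking its signal sequence. It then continues through the attB1 recombination scar into a TEV protease site, an AviTag and residues 2–169 of KRAS4b carrying the G12V mutation. attB2 lies downstream of the insert, followed by rrnB T1/T2 and T7 terminators. An additional annotated His fragment lies beyond attB2, outside the described fusion.

The His6-MBP module aids solubility and affinity purification and can be removed with TEV protease, leaving Avi-tagged KRAS. The AviTag allows site-specific enzymatic biotinylation, which is generally useful for immobilisation or capture in binding assays. The truncation ends at residue 169, so the protein lacks the C-terminal portion of KRAS4b that is normally prenylated. The record gives the purpose simply as E. coli protein expression, and the associated publication concerns production of KRAS4b for biophysical studies.
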