Features (pLannotate 1.2.2; 28 found; start..end, strand, type, name):
      2..20      +  promoter       T7 promoter: promoter for bacteriophage T7 RNA polymerase
     21..45      +  protein_bind   lac operator: The lac repressor binds to the lac operator to inhibit transcription in E. coli. This inhibition can be relieved by adding lactose or isopropyl-β-D-thiogalactopyranoside (IPTG). lac repressor encoded by lacI
     60..82      +  RBS            RBS: efficient ribosome binding site from bacteriophage T7 gene 10 (Olins and Rangwala, 1989)
     99..116     +  CDS            7xHis (fragment): 6xHis affinity tag
    120..1217    +  CDS            MBP: maltose binding protein from E. coli; malE (mutated); This version of the gene does not encode a signal sequence, so MBP will remain in the cytosol.
   1237..1254    +  protein_bind   attB1 (fragment): mutant version of attB; core recombination site for the Gateway® BP reaction BP Clonase™
   1260..1276    +  CDS            TEV site (fragment): tobacco etch virus (TEV) protease recognition and cleavage site
   1278..1322    +  CDS            AviTag™: peptide tag that allows for enzymatic biotinylation
   1326..1829    +  CDS            K-Ras (G12V) (fragment): human oncoprotein generated by the G12V mutation in the small GTPase K-Ras
   1837..1854    -  protein_bind   attB2 (fragment): mutant version of attB; core recombination site for the Gateway® BP reaction BP Clonase™
   1954..1971    +  CDS            9xHis (fragment): 9xHis affinity tag
   2018..2133    +  ncRNA          5S rRNA: Accession: RF00001 - 5S ribosomal RNA
   2137..2223    +  terminator     rrnB T1 terminator: Escherichia coli rrnB; transcription terminator T1 from the E. coli rrnB gene
   2315..2342    +  terminator     rrnB T2 terminator: transcription terminator T2 from the E. coli rrnB gene
   2361..2400    +  promoter       AmpR promoter (fragment): bla
   2410..2457    +  terminator     T7 terminator: transcription terminator for bacteriophage T7 RNA polymerase
   2494..2949    +  rep_origin     f1 ori (sequence partly withheld): f1 bacteriophage origin of replication; arrow indicates direction of (+) strand synthesis
   3064..3924    -  CDS            AmpR: β-lactamase; bla; confers resistance to ampicillin, carbenicillin, and related antibiotics
   3925..4017    -  promoter       AmpR promoter: bla
   4098..4686    +  rep_origin     ori: high-copy-number ColE1/pMB1/pBR322/pUC origin of replication
   4872..5011    -  misc_feature   bom: basis of mobility region from pBR322
   5113..5304    -  CDS            rop: Rop protein, which maintains plasmids at low copy number; rop
   5321..5701    +  CDS            YPB1_ECOLX: Protein predicted: Swiss-Prot protein existence level 4. From Escherichia coli.
   5763..5827    -  CDS            TcR (fragment): tetracycline efflux protein; tet; confers resistance to tetracycline
   5842..5863    -  protein_bind   CAP binding site: CAP binding activates transcription in the presence of cAMP. E. coli catabolite activator protein
   5876..6958    -  CDS            lacI: lac repressor; lacI; The lac repressor binds to the lac operator to inhibit transcription in E. coli. This inhibition can be relieved by adding lactose or isopropyl-β-D-thiogalactopyranoside (IPTG).
   6959..7036    -  promoter       lacI promoter: lacI
   7044..7323    -  CDS            TcR (fragment): tetracycline efflux protein; tet; confers resistance to tetracycline
>Addgene plasmid #159563 | R701-X55-566: His6-MBP-tev-Avi-Hs.KRAS4b(2-169) G12V | addgene full sequence | sequence record 313131 | Addgene NGS Result
TTAATACGACTCACTATAGGGGAATTGTGAGCGGATAACAATTCCCCTCTAGAAATAATTTTGTTTAACT
TTAAGAAGGAGATATACATATGAGATCCCATCACCATCACCATCACGGCAAAATCGAAGAAGGTAAACTG
GTAATCTGGATTAACGGCGATAAAGGCTATAACGGTCTCGCTGAAGTCGGTAAGAAATTCGAGAAAGATA
CCGGAATTAAAGTCACCGTTGAGCATCCGGATAAACTGGAAGAGAAATTCCCACAGGTTGCGGCAACTGG
CGATGGCCCTGACATTATCTTCTGGGCACACGACCGCTTTGGTGGCTACGCTCAATCTGGCCTGTTGGCT
GAAATCACCCCGGACAAAGCGTTCCAGGACAAGCTGTATCCGTTTACCTGGGATGCCGTACGTTACAACG
GCAAGCTGATTGCTTACCCGATCGCTGTTGAAGCGTTATCGCTGATTTATAACAAAGATCTGCTGCCGAA
CCCGCCAAAAACCTGGGAAGAGATCCCGGCGCTGGATAAAGAACTGAAAGCGAAAGGTAAGAGCGCGCTG
ATGTTCAACCTGCAAGAACCGTACTTCACCTGGCCGCTGATTGCTGCTGACGGGGGTTATGCGTTCAAGT
ATGAAAACGGCAAGTACGACATTAAAGACGTGGGCGTGGATAACGCTGGCGCGAAAGCGGGTCTGACCTT
CCTGGTTGACCTGATTAAAAACAAACACATGAATGCAGACACCGATTACTCCATCGCAGAAGCTGCCTTT
AATAAAGGCGAAACAGCGATGACCATCAACGGCCCGTGGGCATGGTCCAACATCGACACCAGCAAAGTGA
ATTATGGTGTAACGGTACTGCCGACCTTCAAGGGTCAACCATCCAAACCGTTCGTTGGCGTGCTGAGCGC
AGGTATTAACGCCGCCAGTCCGAACAAAGAGCTGGCAAAAGAGTTCCTCGAAAACTATCTGCTGACTGAT
GAAGGTCTGGAAGCGGTTAATAAAGACAAACCGCTGGGTGCCGTAGCGCTGAAGTCTTACGAGGAAGAGT
TGGCGAAAGATCCACGTATTGCCGCCACCATGGAAAACGCCCAGAAAGGTGAAATCATGCCGAACATCCC
GCAGATGTCCGCTTTCTGGTATGCCGTGCGTACTGCGGTGATCAACGCCGCCAGCGGTCGTCAGACTGTC
GATGAAGCCCTGAAAGACGCGCAGACTAATTCGGGATCTGATATCACAAGTTTGTACAAAAAAGTTGGCG
AAAACCTGTACTTCCAAGGCCTGAACGACATCTTCGAGGCTCAGAAAATCGAATGGCACGAAGGCACTGA
ATATAAACTTGTGGTAGTTGGAGCTGTTGGCGTAGGCAAGAGTGCCTTGACGATACAGCTAATTCAGAAT
CATTTTGTGGACGAATATGATCCAACAATAGAGGATTCCTACAGGAAGCAAGTAGTAATTGATGGAGAAA
CCTGTCTCTTGGATATTCTCGACACAGCAGGTCAAGAGGAGTACAGTGCAATGAGGGACCAGTACATGAG
GACTGGGGAGGGCTTTCTTTGTGTATTTGCCATAAATAATACTAAATCATTTGAAGATATTCACCATTAT
AGAGAACAAATTAAAAGAGTTAAGGACTCTGAAGATGTACCTATGGTCCTAGTAGGAAATAAATGTGATT
TGCCTTCTAGAACAGTAGACACAAAACAGGCTCAGGACTTAGCAAGAAGTTATGGAATTCCTTTTATTGA
AACATCAGCAAAGACAAGACAGGGTGTTGATGATGCCTTCTATACATTAGTTCGAGAAATTCGAAAACAT
AAAGAAAAGTAATCAACTTTCTTGTACAAAGTGGTGATATCGCTAGCTAGATAGCTAGAAGCTTGCGGCC
GCACAGCTGTATACACGTGCAAGCCAGCCAGAACTCGCTCCTGAAGACCCAGAGGATCTCGAGCACCACC
ACCACCACCACTAATGTTAATTAAGTTGGGCGTTCCTAGGCTGATAAAACAGAATTTGCCTGGCGGCAGT
AGCGCGGTGGTCCCACCTGACCCCATGCCGAACTCAGAAGTGAAACGCCGTAGCGCCGATGGTAGTGTGG
GGTCTCCCCATGCGAGAGTAGGGAACTGCCAGGCATCAAATAAAACGAAAGGCTCAGTCGAAAGACTGGG
CCTTTCGTTTTATCTGTTGTTTGTCGGTGAACGCTCTCCTGAGTAGGACAAATCCGCCGGGAGCGGATTT
GAACGTTGCGAAGCAACGGCCCGGAGGGTGGCGGGCAGGACGCCCGCCATAAACTGCCAGGCATCAAATT
AAGCAGAAGGCCATCCTGACGGATGGCCTTTTTGCGTTTCTACAAACTCTTTTGTTTATTTTTCTAAATA
CATTCAAATATGTATCCGCTGAGCAATAACTAGCATAACCCCTTGGGGCCTCTAAACGGGTCTTGAGGGG
TTTTTTGCTGAAAGGAGGAACTATATCCGGATTGGCGAATGGG
[124 nt withheld, positions 2494-2617]
C
[91 nt withheld, positions 2619-2709]
A
[49 nt withheld, positions 2711-2759]
CCTTTGACGTTGGAGTCCACGTTCTTT
[37 nt withheld, positions 2787-2823]
ACCCTATCTCGGTCTATTCTTTTGATTTATAAGGGATTTTGCCGATTTCGGCCTATTGGTTAAAAAATGA
GCTGATTTAACAAAAATTTAACGCGAATTTTAACAAAATATTAACGTTTACAATTTCTGGCGGCACGATG
GCATGAGATTATCAAAAAGGATCTTCACCTAGATCCTTTTAAATTAAAAATGAAGTTTTAAATCAATCTA
AAGTATATATGAGTAAACTTGGTCTGACAGTTACCAATGCTTAATCAGTGAGGCACCTATCTCAGCGATC
TGTCTATTTCGTTCATCCATAGTTGCCTGACTCCCCGTCGTGTAGATAACTACGATACGGGAGGGCTTAC
CATCTGGCCCCAGTGCTGCAATGATACCGCGAGACCCACGCTCACCGGCTCCAGATTTATCAGCAATAAA
CCAGCCAGCCGGAAGGGCCGAGCGCAGAAGTGGTCCTGCAACTTTATCCGCCTCCATCCAGTCTATTAAT
TGTTGCCGGGAAGCTAGAGTAAGTAGTTCGCCAGTTAATAGTTTGCGCAACGTTGTTGCCATTGCTACAG
GCATCGTGGTGTCACGCTCGTCGTTTGGTATGGCTTCATTCAGCTCCGGTTCCCAACGATCAAGGCGAGT
TACATGATCCCCCATGTTGTGCAAAAAAGCGGTTAGCTCCTTCGGTCCTCCGATCGTTGTCAGAAGTAAG
TTGGCCGCAGTGTTATCACTCATGGTTATGGCAGCACTGCATAATTCTCTTACTGTCATGCCATCCGTAA
GATGCTTTTCTGTGACTGGTGAGTACTCAACCAAGTCATTCTGAGAATAGTGTATGCGGCGACCGAGTTG
CTCTTGCCCGGCGTCAATACGGGATAATACCGCGCCACATAGCAGAACTTTAAAAGTGCTCATCATTGGA
AAACGTTCTTCGGGGCGAAAACTCTCAAGGATCTTACCGCTGTTGAGATCCAGTTCGATGTAACCCACTC
GTGCACCCAACTGATCTTCAGCATCTTTTACTTTCACCAGCGTTTCTGGGTGAGCAAAAACAGGAAGGCA
AAATGCCGCAAAAAAGGGAATAAGGGCGACACGGAAATGTTGAATACTCATACTCTTCCTTTTTCAATCA
TGATTGAAGCATTTATCAGGGTTATTGTCTCATGAGCGGATACATATTTGAATGTATTTAGAAAAATAAA
CAAATAGGTCATGACCAAAATCCCTTAACGTGAGTTTTCGTTCCACTGAGCGTCAGACCCCGTAGAAAAG
ATCAAAGGATCTTCTTGAGATCCTTTTTTTCTGCGCGTAATCTGCTGCTTGCAAACAAAAAAACCACCGC
TACCAGCGGTGGTTTGTTTGCCGGATCAAGAGCTACCAACTCTTTTTCCGAAGGTAACTGGCTTCAGCAG
AGCGCAGATACCAAATACTGTCCTTCTAGTGTAGCCGTAGTTAGGCCACCACTTCAAGAACTCTGTAGCA
CCGCCTACATACCTCGCTCTGCTAATCCTGTTACCAGTGGCTGCTGCCAGTGGCGATAAGTCGTGTCTTA
CCGGGTTGGACTCAAGACGATAGTTACCGGATAAGGCGCAGCGGTCGGGCTGAACGGGGGGTTCGTGCAC
ACAGCCCAGCTTGGAGCGAACGACCTACACCGAACTGAGATACCTACAGCGTGAGCTATGAGAAAGCGCC
ACGCTTCCCGAAGGGAGAAAGGCGGACAGGTATCCGGTAAGCGGCAGGGTCGGAACAGGAGAGCGCACGA
GGGAGCTTCCAGGGGGAAACGCCTGGTATCTTTATAGTCCTGTCGGGTTTCGCCACCTCTGACTTGAGCG
TCGATTTTTGTGATGCTCGTCAGGGGGGCGGAGCCTATGGAAAAACGCCAGCAACGCGGCCTTTTTACGG
TTCCTGGCCTTTTGCTGGCCTTTTGCTCACATGTTCTTTCCTGCGTTATCCCCTGATTCTGTGGATAACC
GTATTACCGCCTTTGAGTGAGCTGATACCGCTCGCCGCAGCCGAACGACCGAGCGCAGCGAGTCAGTGAG
CGAGGAAGCGGAAGAGCGCCTGATGCGGTATTTTCTCCTTACGCATCTGTGCGGTATTTCACACCGCAAT
GGTGCACTCTCAGTACAATCTGCTCTGATGCCGCATAGTTAAGCCAGTATACACTCCGCTATCGCTACGT
GACTGGGTCATGGCTGCGCCCCGACACCCGCCAACACCCGCTGACGCGCCCTGACGGGCTTGTCTGCTCC
CGGCATCCGCTTACAGACAAGCTGTGACCGTCTCCGGGAGCTGCATGTGTCAGAGGTTTTCACCGTCATC
ACCGAAACGCGCGAGGCAGCTGCGGTAAAGCTCATCAGCGTGGTCGTGAAGCGATTCACAGATGTCTGCC
TGTTCATCCGCGTCCAGCTCGTTGAGTTTCTCCAGAAGCGTTAATGTCTGGCTTCTGATAAAGCGGGCCA
TGTTAAGGGCGGTTTTTTCCTGTTTGGTCACTGATGCCTCCGTGTAAGGGGGATTTCTGTTCATGGGGGT
AATGATACCGATGAAACGAGAGAGGATGCTCACGATACGGGTTACTGATGATGAACATGCCCGGTTACTG
GAACGTTGTGAGGGTAAACAACTGGCGGTATGGATGCGGCGGGACCAGAGAAAAATCACTCAGGGTCAAT
GCCAGCGCTTCGTTAATACAGATGTAGGTGTTCCACAGGGTAGCCAGCAGCATCCTGCGATGCAGATCCG
GAACATAATGGTGCAGGGCGCTGACTTCCGCGTTTCCAGACTTTACGAAACACGGAAACCGAAGACCATT
CATGTTGTTGCTCAGGTCGCAGACGTTTTGCAGCAGCAGTCGCTTCACGTTCGCTCGCGTATCGGTGATT
CATTCTGCTAACCAGTAAGGCAACCCCGCCAGCCTAGCCGGGTCCTCAACGACAGGAGCACGATCATGCT
AGTCATGCCCCGCGCCCACCGGAAGGAGCTGACTGGGTTGAAGGCTCTCAAGGGCATCGGTCGAGATCCC
GGTGCCTAATGAGTGAGCTAACTTACATTAATTGCGTTGCGCTCACTGCCCGCTTTCCAGTCGGGAAACC
TGTCGTGCCAGCTGCATTAATGAATCGGCCAACGCGCGGGGAGAGGCGGTTTGCGTATTGGGCGCCAGGG
TGGTTTTTCTTTTCACCAGTGAGACGGGCAACAGCTGATTGCCCTTCACCGCCTGGCCCTGAGAGAGTTG
CAGCAAGCGGTCCACGCTGGTTTGCCCCAGCAGGCGAAAATCCTGTTTGATGGTGGTTAACGGCGGGATA
TAACATGAGCTGTCTTCGGTATCGTCGTATCCCACTACCGAGATGTCCGCACCAACGCGCAGCCCGGACT
CGGTAATGGCGCGCATTGCGCCCAGCGCCATCTGATCGTTGGCAACCAGCATCGCAGTGGGAACGATGCC
CTCATTCAGCATTTGCATGGTTTGTTGAAAACCGGACATGGCACTCCAGTCGCCTTCCCGTTCCGCTATC
GGCTGAATTTGATTGCGAGTGAGATATTTATGCCAGCCAGCCAGACGCAGACGCGCCGAGACAGAACTTA
ATGGGCCCGCTAACAGCGCGATTTGCTGGTGACCCAATGCGACCAGATGCTCCACGCCCAGTCGCGTACC
GTCTTCATGGGAGAAAATAATACTGTTGATGGGTGTCTGGTCAGAGACATCAAGAAATAACGCCGGAACA
TTAGTGCAGGCAGCTTCCACAGCAATGGCATCCTGGTCATCCAGCGGATAGTTAATGATCAGCCCACTGA
CGCGTTGCGCGAGAAGATTGTGCACCGCCGCTTTACAGGCTTCGACGCCGCTTCGTTCTACCATCGACAC
CACCACGCTGGCACCCAGTTGATCGGCGCGAGATTTAATCGCCGCGACAATTTGCGACGGCGCGTGCAGG
GCCAGACTGGAGGTGGCAACGCCAATCAGCAACGACTGTTTGCCCGCCAGTTGTTGTGCCACGCGGTTGG
GAATGTAATTCAGCTCCGCCATCGCCGCTTCCACTTTTTCCCGCGTTTTCGCAGAAACGTGGCTGGCCTG
GTTCACCACGCGGGAAACGGTCTGATAAGAGACACCGGCATACTCTGCGACATCGTATAACGTTACTGGT
TTCACATTCACCACCCTGAATTGACTCTCTTCCGGGCGCTATCATGCCATACCGCGAAAGGTTTTGCGCC
ATTCGATGGTGTCCGGGATCTCGACGCTCTCCCTTATGCGACTCCTGCATTAGGAAGCAGCCCAGTAGTA
GGTTGAGGCCGTTGAGCACCGCCGCCGCAAGGAATGGTGCATGCAAGGAGATGGCGCCCAACAGTCCCCC
GGCCACGGGGCCTGCCACCATACCCACGCCGAAACAAGCGCTCATGAGCCCGAAGTGGCGAGCCCGATCT
TCCCCATCGGTGATGTCGGCGATATAGGCGCCAGCAACCGCACCTGTGGCGCCGGTGATGCCGGCCACGA
TGCGTCCGGCGTAGAGGATCGAGATCGATCTCGATCCCGCGAAA
